Addgene plasmid #29481: pMX155
Depositing lab: Linda Wordeman. Depositing organization: University of Washington. Publication: MCAK associates with the tips of polymerizing microtubules. Moore AT, Rankin KE, von Dassow G, Peris L, Wagenbach M, Ovechkina Y, Andrieux A, Job D, Wordeman L. J Cell Biol. 2005 May 9. 169(3):391-7. 10.1083/jcb.200411089 PubMed 15883193.
Backbone
  Vector backbone: PEGFP-C1
  Backbone manufacturer: Clontech
  Backbone size w/o insert (bp): 4706
  Vector type: Mammalian Expression
Growth in bacteria
  Bacterial resistance: Kanamycin, 50 μg/mL
  Growth temperature: 37°C
  Growth strain: DH5alpha
  Copy number: High Copy
Gene/Insert
  Gene/Insert name: Kif2A-alpha
  Species: M. musculus (mouse)
  Insert size (bp): 2152
  Mutation: E140K
  GenBank ID: D12644
  Entrez Gene: Kif2a (a.k.a. C530030B14Rik, Kif2, Kns2, M-kinesin)
  Tag / fusion protein: EGFP (N terminal on backbone)
  Cloning method: Restriction Enzyme; 5′ cloning site EcoRI (not destroyed); 3′ cloning site BamHI (not destroyed)
  Sequencing primers: 5′ CMV_fwd_primer
Terms and licenses: Academic/Nonprofit Terms; Industry Terms: Not Available to Industry
Depositor comments: Depositor believes the mutation in Kif2a is the results of either errors in database sequences or polymorphisms.
How to cite: pMX155 was a gift from Linda Wordeman (Addgene plasmid # 29481 ; http://n2t.net/addgene:29481 ; RRID:Addgene_29481)
