[The description below was written by a language model from this plasmid's Addgene catalogue record and pLannotate feature annotations shown in this document.]
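Description:
pMX155 is a mammalian expression plasmid built on the Clontech pEGFP-C1 backbone that produces mouse Kif2A-alpha fused at its N terminus to EGFP. The roughly 2.15 kb Kif2a coding sequence was inserted between the EcoRI and BamHI sites of the polylinker, both of which remain intact, giving a full construct of 6,858 bp. Transcription is driven by the human cytomegalovirus immediate early enhancer and promoter, which reads through the EGFP open reading frame directly into Kif2a and terminates at the SV40 polyadenylation signal. The insert carries an E140K change relative to the reference sequence. The depositor attributes this to database errors or natural polymorphism rather than to a deliberately engineered mutation.

The plasmid is maintained at high copy in E. coli through a ColE1/pUC-type origin and is selected with kanamycin. The single NeoR/KanR (Tn5 aminoglycoside phosphotransferase) gene sits behind tandem bacterial (bla) and SV40 early promoters and is followed by the HSV TK polyadenylation signal, so the same marker can also confer G418 resistance in mammalian cells. An f1 origin is also present, which allows single-stranded DNA production. The short large T antigen, ble and bGH poly(A) fragments in the annotation appear to be small partial matches within backbone sequence rather than functional elements.

Kif2a is a kinesin-family motor with microtubule-depolymerizing activity that is involved in spindle dynamics and neuronal development. The EGFP fusion allows its localization to be followed by fluorescence microscopy in transfected cells. The associated publication concerns the association of the related kinesin MCAK with the tips of polymerizing microtubules, which suggests that this construct was used to study kinesin localization in that context, although the record does not spell out its specific role.
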