Features (pLannotate 1.2.2; 14 found; start..end, strand, type, name):
     61..364     +  enhancer       CMV enhancer: human cytomegalovirus immediate early enhancer
    365..568     +  promoter       CMV promoter: human cytomegalovirus (CMV) immediate early promoter
    613..1329    +  CDS            EGFP: EGFP is a basic (constitutively fluorescent) green fluorescent protein published in 1996, derived from Aequorea victoria. It is reported to be a rapidly-maturing weak dimer with moderate acid sensitivity.
   1339..3513    +  CDS            Kif2a: KIF2A_MOUSE - Also known as Kif2, Kns2. Experimental evidence at protein level: Swiss-Prot protein existence level 1. Plus end-directed microtubule-dependent motor required for normal brain development. May regulate microtubule dynamics during axonal growth. Required for normal progression through mitosis. Required for normal congress of chromosomes at the metaphase plate. Required for normal spindle dynamics during mitosis. Promotes spindle turnover. Implicated in formation of bipolar mitotic spindles. Has microtubule depolymerization activity (By similarity). From Mus musculus (Mouse).
   3539..3623    +  CDS            large T antigen (fragment): large T antigen from SV40 (simian virus 40)
   3646..3767    +  polyA_signal   SV40 poly(A) signal: SV40 polyadenylation signal
   3801..4229    -  rep_origin     f1 ori (sequence partly withheld): f1 bacteriophage origin of replication; arrow indicates direction of (+) strand synthesis
   4256..4360    +  promoter       AmpR promoter: bla
   4362..4719    +  promoter       SV40 promoter: SV40 enhancer and early promoter
   4754..5548    +  CDS            NeoR/KanR: aminoglycoside phosphotransferase from Tn5; aph(3')-II (or nptII); confers resistance to neomycin, kanamycin, and G418 (Geneticin®)
   5569..5721    +  CDS            ble (fragment): BLE_KLEPN - Experimental evidence at protein level: Swiss-Prot protein existence level 1. Binding protein with a strong affinity to the bleomycin family of antibiotics. Binds to CL990; an antimitotic-antibiotic compound. From Klebsiella pneumoniae.
   5780..5827    +  polyA_signal   HSV TK poly(A) signal: herpes simplex virus thymidine kinase polyadenylation signal (Cole and Stacy, 1985)
   5918..5934    -  polyA_signal   bGH poly(A) signal (fragment): bovine growth hormone polyadenylation signal
   6156..6744    +  rep_origin     ori: high-copy-number ColE1/pMB1/pBR322/pUC origin of replication
>Addgene plasmid #29481 | pMX155 | depositor full sequence | sequence record 238935 | pMX155 sequence 6858 bps
TAGTTATTAATAGTAATCAATTACGGGGTCATTAGTTCATAGCCCATATATGGAGTTCCGCGTTACATAA
CTTACGGTAAATGGCCCGCCTGGCTGACCGCCCAACGACCCCCGCCCATTGACGTCAATAATGACGTATG
TTCCCATAGTAACGCCAATAGGGACTTTCCATTGACGTCAATGGGTGGAGTATTTACGGTAAACTGCCCA
CTTGGCAGTACATCAAGTGTATCATATGCCAAGTACGCCCCCTATTGACGTCAATGACGGTAAATGGCCC
GCCTGGCATTATGCCCAGTACATGACCTTATGGGACTTTCCTACTTGGCAGTACATCTACGTATTAGTCA
TCGCTATTACCATGGTGATGCGGTTTTGGCAGTACATCAATGGGCGTGGATAGCGGTTTGACTCACGGGG
ATTTCCAAGTCTCCACCCCATTGACGTCAATGGGAGTTTGTTTTGGCACCAAAATCAACGGGACTTTCCA
AAATGTCGTAACAACTCCGCCCCATTGACGCAAATGGGCGGTAGGCGTGTACGGTGGGAGGTCTATATAA
GCAGAGCTGGTTTAGTGAACCGTCAGATCCGCTAGCGCTACCGGTCGCCACCATGGTGAGCAAGGGCGAG
GAGCTGTTCACCGGGGTGGTGCCCATCCTGGTCGAGCTGGACGGCGACGTAAACGGCCACAAGTTCAGCG
TGTCCGGCGAGGGCGAGGGCGATGCCACCTACGGCAAGCTGACCCTGAAGTTCATCTGCACCACCGGCAA
GCTGCCCGTGCCCTGGCCCACCCTCGTGACCACCCTGACCTACGGCGTGCAGTGCTTCAGCCGCTACCCC
GACCACATGAAGCAGCACGACTTCTTCAAGTCCGCCATGCCCGAAGGCTACGTCCAGGAGCGCACCATCT
TCTTCAAGGACGACGGCAACTACAAGACCCGCGCCGAGGTGAAGTTCGAGGGCGACACCCTGGTGAACCG
CATCGAGCTGAAGGGCATCGACTTCAAGGAGGACGGCAACATCCTGGGGCACAAGCTGGAGTACAACTAC
AACAGCCACAACGTCTATATCATGGCCGACAAGCAGAAGAACGGCATCAAGGTGAACTTCAAGATCCGCC
ACAACATCGAGGACGGCAGCGTGCAGCTCGCCGACCACTACCAGCAGAACACCCCCATCGGCGACGGCCC
CGTGCTGCTGCCCGACAACCACTACCTGAGCACCCAGTCCGCCCTGAGCAAAGACCCCAACGAGAAGCGC
GATCACATGGTCCTGCTGGAGTTCGTGACCGCCGCCGGGATCACTCTCGGCATGGACGAGCTGTACAAGT
CCGGACTCAGATCTCGAGCTCAAGCTTCGAATTCTATGGTAACATCTTTAAATGAAGATAATGAAAGTGT
AACTGTTGAGTGGATAGAAAATGGAGATACGAAAGGCAAAGAGATTGACTTGGAGAGCATCTTTTCACTT
AACCCTGACCTTGTACCTGATGAAGATATTGAGCCCAGTCCAGAACTACCTCCACCCTCGTCATCCTCAA
AAGTTAACAAAATTGTAAAGAACCGGCGGACTGTGGCAGCTGTTAAGAATGACCCTCCCCCGAGAGATAA
TAGAGTGGTTGGTTCAGCACGCGCACGGCCTAGTCAGCTTCCTGAGCAATCGTCTTCTGCACAACAGAAT
GGTAGCGTTTCAGATATATCTCCAGTTCAAGCTGCAAAAAAGGAGTTTGGCCCTCCTTCACGTAGAAAAT
CCAATTGTGTGAAAGAAGTAGAAAAATTGCAAAAAAAACGAGAAAAAAGGAGATTGCAACAGCAAGAACT
TAGAGAAAAAAGAGCCCAGGATGTTGATGCTACAAATCCAAATTACGAAATTATGTGTATGATCAGAGAC
TTCAGAGGGAGCTTGGATTACAGACCCCTAACAACAGCAGATCCTATTGATGAACATAGGATATGTGTTT
GTGTAAGAAAACGACCACTCAATAAAAAAGAAACTCAAATGAAAGATCTTGATGTGATCACAATCCCTAG
TAAAGATGTTGTGATGGTCCACGAACCCAAACAGAAAGTAGACTTAACAAGGTACTTAGAAAATCAGACA
TTTCGGTTTGATTACGCCTTCGATGACTCAGCTCCTAATGAAATGGTTTACAGGTTTACTGCTAGGCCAC
TAGTGGAAACAATATTTGAAAGGGGCATGGCTACGTGCTTTGCTTATGGGCAGACTGGAAGTGGGAAAAC
TCATACTATGGGTGGTGACTTTTCAGGAAAGAACCAGGATTGTTCTAAGGGAATTTATGCATTAGCAGCT
CGCGATGTCTTTTTAATGCTGAAGAAGCCAAACTATAAGAAACTAGAACTTCAAGTATATGCAACATTTT
TTGAAATTTATAGTGGAAAGGTGTTTGACTTACTAAATAGGAAAACAAAATTAAGAGTACTAGAAGATGG
GAAGCAGCAGGTCCAAGTGGTGGGGCTGCAGGAGCGGGAGGTGAAGTGTGTGGAGGACGTGCTGAAGCTC
ATCGACATAGGCAACAGCTGCAGAACATCTGGCCAAACATCTGCAAATGCACATTCATCTCGGAGCCATG
CAGTGTTCCAGATCATTCTAAGAAGGAAGGGGAAACTACATGGTAAATTTTCTCTCATTGACCTGGCTGG
GAACGAAAGAGGAGCTGATACATCCAGTGCAGACAGGCAAACCAGGCTTGAAGGTGCTGAAATTAATAAA
AGCCTTTTACGACTCAAGGAGTGCATCCGAGCCTTAGGTAGAAACAAACCCCATACGCCTTTCCGAGCGA
GCAAACTCACTCAGGTGCTGAGAGATTCCTTCATAGGTGAAAATTCTCGTACCTGCATGATTGCCACAAT
CTCTCCAGGAATGGCATCCTGTGAAAATACTCTTAATACGTTAAGATATGCAAATAGAGTAAAGGAGTTT
GGAATTAGTCCTTCAGACATTCCCTTCTCCCAGGGTGGTGGCAGTCGCCCTGATCTCTCTCCTTCTTACG
ATTATGACGACTTTTCTCCTTCAATTACCAGGGTGAAAGAATTGACTGTAAATCCAGCTGCTGCTGGCGA
TGTCCATCCAATAATGCACCATCCACCGAGCCAGATTGATGACTTAGAGACACAGTGGGGTGTGGGGAGT
TCTCCTCAGAGAGATGATCTAAAACTTCTCTGTGAACAAAATGAAGAAGAAGTTTCTCCACAGCTGTTCA
CTTTCCATGAAGCTGTCTCCCAGATGGTAGAGATGGAAGAGCAGGTTGTGGAAGATCATAGGGCAGTGTT
CCAGGAATCCATTCGCTGGATAGAAGATGAAAAGGCTCTCCTAGAGATGACTGAAGAAGTAGACTATGAT
GTAGACTCATATGCTACACAACTTGAAGCTATTCTTGAGCAAAAAATAGACATTTTAACTGAGTTACGAG
ATAAAGTGAAATCTTTTCGCGCAGCGCTACAAGAAGAAGAGCAAGCAAGCAAGCAAATTAACCCCAAGAG
GCCCCGAGCCCTCTAAGGATCCACCGGATCTAGATAACTGATCATAATCAGCCATACCACATTTGTAGAG
GTTTTACTTGCTTTAAAAAACCTCCCACACCTCCCCCTGAACCTGAAACATAAAATGAATGCAATTGTTG
TTGTTAACTTGTTTATTGCAGCTTATAATGGTTACAAATAAAGCAATAGCATCACAAATTTCACAAATAA
AGCATTTTTTTCACTGCATTCTAGTTGTGGTTTGTCCAAACTCATCAATGTATCTTAACGCGTAAATTGT
AAGCGTTAATATTTTGTTAAAATTCGCGTTAAATTTTTGTTAAATCAGCTCATTTTTTAACCAATAGGCC
GAAATCGGCAAAATCCCTTATAAATCAAAAGAATAGACCGAGATAGGGT
[37 nt withheld, positions 3900-3936]
AAAGAACGTGGACTCCAACGTCAAAGG
[49 nt withheld, positions 3964-4012]
T
[91 nt withheld, positions 4014-4104]
G
[124 nt withheld, positions 4106-4229]
CAGGTGGCACTTTTCGGGGAAATGTGCGCGGAACCCCTATTTGTTTATTTTTCTAAATACATTCAAATAT
GTATCCGCTCATGAGACAATAACCCTGATAAATGCTTCAATAATATTGAAAAAGGAAGAGTCCTGAGGCG
GAAAGAACCAGCTGTGGAATGTGTGTCAGTTAGGGTGTGGAAAGTCCCCAGGCTCCCCAGCAGGCAGAAG
TATGCAAAGCATGCATCTCAATTAGTCAGCAACCAGGTGTGGAAAGTCCCCAGGCTCCCCAGCAGGCAGA
AGTATGCAAAGCATGCATCTCAATTAGTCAGCAACCATAGTCCCGCCCCTAACTCCGCCCATCCCGCCCC
TAACTCCGCCCAGTTCCGCCCATTCTCCGCCCCATGGCTGACTAATTTTTTTTATTTATGCAGAGGCCGA
GGCCGCCTCGGCCTCTGAGCTATTCCAGAAGTAGTGAGGAGGCTTTTTTGGAGGCCTAGGCTTTTGCAAA
GATCGATCAAGAGACAGGATGAGGATCGTTTCGCATGATTGAACAAGATGGATTGCACGCAGGTTCTCCG
GCCGCTTGGGTGGAGAGGCTATTCGGCTATGACTGGGCACAACAGACAATCGGCTGCTCTGATGCCGCCG
TGTTCCGGCTGTCAGCGCAGGGGCGCCCGGTTCTTTTTGTCAAGACCGACCTGTCCGGTGCCCTGAATGA
ACTGCAAGACGAGGCAGCGCGGCTATCGTGGCTGGCCACGACGGGCGTTCCTTGCGCAGCTGTGCTCGAC
GTTGTCACTGAAGCGGGAAGGGACTGGCTGCTATTGGGCGAAGTGCCGGGGCAGGATCTCCTGTCATCTC
ACCTTGCTCCTGCCGAGAAAGTATCCATCATGGCTGATGCAATGCGGCGGCTGCATACGCTTGATCCGGC
TACCTGCCCATTCGACCACCAAGCGAAACATCGCATCGAGCGAGCACGTACTCGGATGGAAGCCGGTCTT
GTCGATCAGGATGATCTGGACGAAGAGCATCAGGGGCTCGCGCCAGCCGAACTGTTCGCCAGGCTCAAGG
CGAGCATGCCCGACGGCGAGGATCTCGTCGTGACCCATGGCGATGCCTGCTTGCCGAATATCATGGTGGA
AAATGGCCGCTTTTCTGGATTCATCGACTGTGGCCGGCTGGGTGTGGCGGACCGCTATCAGGACATAGCG
TTGGCTACCCGTGATATTGCTGAAGAGCTTGGCGGCGAATGGGCTGACCGCTTCCTCGTGCTTTACGGTA
TCGCCGCTCCCGATTCGCAGCGCATCGCCTTCTATCGCCTTCTTGACGAGTTCTTCTGAGCGGGACTCTG
GGGTTCGAAATGACCGACCAAGCGACGCCCAACCTGCCATCACGAGATTTCGATTCCACCGCCGCCTTCT
ATGAAAGGTTGGGCTTCGGAATCGTTTTCCGGGACGCCGGCTGGATGATCCTCCAGCGCGGGGATCTCAT
GCTGGAGTTCTTCGCCCACCCTAGGGGGAGGCTAACTGAAACACGGAAGGAGACAATACCGGAAGGAACC
CGCGCTATGACGGCAATAAAAAGACAGAATAAAACGCACGGTGTTGGGTCGTTTGTTCATAAACGCGGGG
TTCGGTCCCAGGGCTGGCACTCTGTCGATACCCCACCGAGACCCCATTGGGGCCAATACGCCCGCGTTTC
TTCCTTTTCCCCACCCCACCCCCCAAGTTCGGGTGAAGGCCCAGGGCTCGCAGCCAACGTCGGGGCGGCA
GGCCCTGCCATAGCCTCAGGTTACTCATATATACTTTAGATTGATTTAAAACTTCATTTTTAATTTAAAA
GGATCTAGGTGAAGATCCTTTTTGATAATCTCATGACCAAAATCCCTTAACGTGAGTTTTCGTTCCACTG
AGCGTCAGACCCCGTAGAAAAGATCAAAGGATCTTCTTGAGATCCTTTTTTTCTGCGCGTAATCTGCTGC
TTGCAAACAAAAAAACCACCGCTACCAGCGGTGGTTTGTTTGCCGGATCAAGAGCTACCAACTCTTTTTC
CGAAGGTAACTGGCTTCAGCAGAGCGCAGATACCAAATACTGTCCTTCTAGTGTAGCCGTAGTTAGGCCA
CCACTTCAAGAACTCTGTAGCACCGCCTACATACCTCGCTCTGCTAATCCTGTTACCAGTGGCTGCTGCC
AGTGGCGATAAGTCGTGTCTTACCGGGTTGGACTCAAGACGATAGTTACCGGATAAGGCGCAGCGGTCGG
GCTGAACGGGGGGTTCGTGCACACAGCCCAGCTTGGAGCGAACGACCTACACCGAACTGAGATACCTACA
GCGTGAGCTATGAGAAAGCGCCACGCTTCCCGAAGGGAGAAAGGCGGACAGGTATCCGGTAAGCGGCAGG
GTCGGAACAGGAGAGCGCACGAGGGAGCTTCCAGGGGGAAACGCCTGGTATCTTTATAGTCCTGTCGGGT
TTCGCCACCTCTGACTTGAGCGTCGATTTTTGTGATGCTCGTCAGGGGGGCGGAGCCTATGGAAAAACGC
CAGCAACGCGGCCTTTTTACGGTTCCTGGCCTTTTGCTGGCCTTTTGCTCACATGTTCTTTCCTGCGTTA
TCCCCTGATTCTGTGGATAACCGTATTACCGCCATGCAT
