>Addgene plasmid #29481 | pMX155 | addgene partial sequence | sequence record 34387 | 29481 with EGFP-C
CTCTCGGCATGGACGAGCTGTACAAGTCCGGACTCAGATCTCGAGCTCAAGCTTCGAATTCTATGGTAAC
ATCTTTAAATGAAGATAATGAAAGTGTAACTGTTGAGTGGATAGAAAATGGAGATACGAAAGGCAAAGAG
ATTGACTTGGAGAGCATCTTTTCACTTAACCCTGACCTTGTACCTGATGAAGATATTGAGCCCAGTCCAG
AACTACCTCCACCCTCGTCATCCTCAAAAGTTAACAAAATTGTAAAGAACCGGCGGACTGTGGCAGCTGT
TAAGAATGACCCTCCCCCGAGAGATAATAGAGTGGTTGGTTCAGCACGCGCACGGCCTAGTCAGCTTCCT
GAGCAATCGTCTTCTGCACAACAGAATGGTAGCGTTTCAGATATATCTCCAGTTCAAGCTGCAAAAAAGG
AGTTTGGCCCTCCTTCACGTAGAAAATCCAATTGTGTGAAAGAAGTAGAAAAATTGCAAAAAAAACGAGA
AAAAAGGAGATTGCAACAGCAAGAACTTAGAGAAAAAAGAGCCCAGGATGTTGATGCTACAAATCCAAAT
TACGAAATTATGTGTATGATCAGAGACTTCAGAGGGAGCTTGGATTACAGACCCCTAACAACAGCAGATC
CTATTGATGAACATAGGATATGTGTTTGTGTAAGAAAACGACCACTCAATAAAAAAGAAACTCAAATGAA
AGATCTTGATGTGATCACAATCCCTAGTAAAGATGTTGTGATGGTCCACGAACCCAAACAGAAAGTAGA
